>Addgene plasmid #121683 | pRG/III-hs-MBP-A2aTr316-H10 | addgene full sequence | sequence record 236050 | Addgene NGS Result
CATGATTACGAATTTCTAGATAACGAGGGCAAACCATGAAAATAAAAACAGGTGCACGCATCCTCGCATT
ATCCGCATTAACGACGATGATGTTTTCCGCCTCGGCTCTCGCCAAAATCGAAGAAGGTAAACTGGTAATC
TGGATTAACGGCGATAAAGGCTATAACGGTCTCGCTGAAGTCGGTAAGAAATTCGAGAAAGATACCGGAA
TTAAAGTCACCGTTGAGCATCCGGATAAACTGGAAGAGAAATTCCCACAGGTTGCGGCAACTGGCGATGG
CCCTGACATTATCTTCTGGGCACACGACCGCTTTGGTGGCTACGCTCAATCTGGCCTGTTGGCTGAAATC
ACCCCGGACAAAGCGTTCCAGGACAAGCTGTATCCGTTTACCTGGGATGCCGTACGTTACAACGGCAAGC
TGATTGCTTACCCGATCGCTGTTGAAGCGTTATCGCTGATTTATAACAAAGATCTGCTGCCGAACCCGCC
AAAAACCTGGGAAGAGATCCCGGCGCTGGATAAAGAACTGAAAGCGAAAGGTAAGAGCGCGCTGATGTTC
AACCTGCAAGAACCGTACTTCACCTGGCCGCTGATTGCTGCTGACGGGGGTTATGCGTTCAAGTATGAAA
ACGGCAAGTACGACATTAAAGACGTGGGCGTGGATAACGCTGGCGCGAAAGCGGGTCTGACCTTCCTGGT
TGACCTGATTAAAAACAAACACATGAATGCAGACACCGATTACTCCATCGCAGAAGCTGCCTTTAATAAA
GGCGAAACAGCGATGACCATCAACGGCCCGTGGGCATGGTCCAACATCGACACCAGCAAAGTGAATTATG
GTGTAACGGTACTGCCGACCTTCAAGGGTCAACCATCCAAACCGTTCGTTGGCGTGCTGAGCGCAGGTAT
TAACGCCGCCAGTCCGAACAAAGAGCTGGCAAAAGAGTTCCTCGAAAACTATCTGCTGACTGATGAAGGT
CTGGAAGCGGTTAATAAAGACAAACCGCTGGGTGCCGTAGCGCTGAAGTCTTACGAGGAAGTGTTGGCGA
AAGATCCACGTATTGCCGCCACCATGGAAAACGCCCAGAAAGGTGAAATCATGCCGAACATCCCGCAGAT
GTCCGCTTTCTGGTATGCCGTGCGTACTGCGGTGATCAACGCCGCCAGCGGTCGTCAGACTGTCGATGAA
GCCCTGAAAGACGCGCAGACTGGATCCCCCATCATGGGCTCCTCGGTGTACATCACGGTGGAGCTGGCCA
TTGCTGTGCTGGCCATCCTGGGCAATGTGCTGGTGTGCTGGGCCGTGTGGCTCAACAGCAACCTGCAGAA
CGTCACCAACTACTTTGTGGTGTCACTGGCGGCGGCCGACATCGCAGTGGGTGTGCTCGCCATCCCCTTT
GCCATCACCATCAGCACCGGGTTCTGCGCTGCCTGCCACGGCTGCCTCTTCATTGCCTGCTTCGTCCTGG
TCCTCACGCAGAGCTCCATCTTCAGTCTCCTGGCCATCGCCATTGACCGCTACATTGCCATCCGCATCCC
GCTCCGGTACAATGGCTTGGTGACCGGCACGAGGGCTAAGGGCATCATTGCCATCTGCTGGGTGCTGTCG
TTTGCCATCGGCCTGACTCCCATGCTAGGTTGGAACAACTGCGGTCAGCCAAAGGAGGGCAAGAACCACT
CCCAGGGCTGCGGGGAGGGCCAAGTGGCCTGTCTCTTTGAGGATGTGGTCCCCATGAACTACATGGTGTA
CTTCAACTTCTTTGCCTGTGTGCTGGTGCCCCTGCTGCTCATGCTGGGTGTCTATTTGCGGATCTTCCTG
GCGGCGCGACGACAGCTGAAGCAGATGGAGAGCCAGCCTCTGCCGGGGGAGCGGGCACGGTCCACACTGC
AGAAGGAGGTCCATGCTGCCAAGTCACTGGCCATCATTGTGGGGCTCTTTGCCCTCTGCTGGCTGCCCCT
ACACATCATCAACTGCTTCACTTTCTTCTGCCCCGACTGCAGCCACGCCCCTCTCTGGCTCATGTACCTG
GCCATCGTCCTCTCCCACACCAATTCGGTTGTGAATCCCTTCATCTACGCCTACCGTATCCGCGAGTTCC
GCCAGACCTTCCGCAAGATCATTCGCAGCCACGTCCTGAGGCAGCAAGAACCTTTCAAGGCAGCGGCCGC
ACACCATCACCATCACCATCACCATCACCATTAATAAGCTTGGCACTGGCCGTCGTTTTACAACGTCGTG
ACTGGGAAAACCCTGGCGTTACCCAACTTAATCGCCTTGCAGCACATCCCCCTTTCGCCAGCTGGCGTAA
TAGCGAAGAGGCCCGCACCGATCGCCCTTCCCAACAGTTGCGCAGCCTGAATGGCGAATGGCAGCTTGGC
TGTTTTGGCGGATGAGATAAGATTTTCAGCCTGATACAGATTAAATCAGAACGCAGAAGCGGTCTGATAA
AACAGAATTTGCCTGGCGGCAGTAGCGCGGTGGTCCCACCTGACCCCATGCCGAACTCAGAAGTGAAACG
CCGTAGCGCCGATGGTAGTGTGGGGTCTCCCCATGCGAGAGTAGGGAACTGCCAGGCATCAAATAAAACG
AAAGGCTCAGTCGAAAGACTGGGCCTTTCGTTTTATCTGTTGTTTGTCGGTGAACGCTCTCCTGAGTAGG
ACAAATCCGCCGGGAGCGGATTTGAACGTTGCGAAGCAACGGCCCGGAGGGTGGCGGGCAGGACGCCCGC
CATAAACTGCCAGGCATCAAATTAAGCAGAAGGCCATCCTGACGGATGGCCTTTTTGCGTTTCTACAAAC
TCTTTTGTTTATTTTTCTAAATACATTCAAATATGTATCCGCTCATGAGACAATAACCCTGATAAATGCT
TCAATAATATTGAAAAAGGAAGAGTATGAGTATTCAACATTTCCGTGTCGCCCTTATTCCCTTTTTTGCG
GCATTTTGCCTTCCTGTTTTTGCTCACCCAGAAACGCTGGTGAAAGTAAAAGATGCTGAAGATCAGTTGG
GTGCACGAGTGGGTTACATCGAACTGGATCTCAACAGCGGTAAGATCCTTGAGAGTTTTCGCCCCGAAGA
ACGTTTCCCAATGATGAGCACTTTTAAAGTTCTGCTATGTGGCGCGGTATTATCCCGTGTTGACGCCGGG
CAAGAGCAACTCGGTCGCCGCATACACTATTCTCAGAATGACTTGGTTGAGTACTCACCAGTCACAGAAA
AGCATCTTACGGATGGCATGACAGTAAGAGAATTATGCAGTGCTGCCATAACCATGAGTGATAACACTGC
GGCCAACTTACTTCTGACAACGATCGGAGGACCGAAGGAGCTAACCGCTTTTTTGCACAACATGGGGGAT
CATGTAACTCGCCTTGATCGTTGGGAACCGGAGCTGAATGAAGCCATACCAAACGACGAGCGTGACACCA
CGATGCCTGTAGCAATGGCAACAACGTTGCGCAAACTATTAACTGGCGAACTACTTACTCTAGCTTCCCG
GCAACAATTAATAGACTGGATGGAGGCGGATAAAGTTGCAGGACCACTTCTGCGCTCGGCCCTTCCGGCT
GGCTGGTTTATTGCTGATAAATCTGGAGCCGGTGAGCGTGGGTCTCGCGGTATCATTGCAGCACTGGGGC
CAGATGGTAAGCCCTCCCGTATCGTAGTTATCTACACGACGGGGAGTCAGGCAACTATGGATGAACGAAA
TAGACAGATCGCTGAGATAGGTGCCTCACTGATTAAGCATTGGTAACTGTCAGACCAAGTTTACTCATAT
ATACTTTAGATTGATT
[38 nt withheld, positions 3797-3834]
A
[37 nt withheld, positions 3836-3872]
ATTTTGTTAAAATTCGCGTTAAATTTTTGTTAAATCAGCTCATTTTTTAACCAATAGGCCGAAATCGGCA
AAATCCCTTATAAATCAAAAGAATAGCCCGAGATCCGGCCGAACAAACTCCGGGAGGCAGCGTGATGCGG
CAACAATCACACGGATTTCCCGTGAACGGTCTGAATGAGCGGATTATTTTCAGGGAAAGTGAGTGTGGTC
AGCGTGCAGGTATATGGGCTATGATGTGCCCGGCGCTTGAGGCTTTCTGCCTCATGACGTGAAGGTGGTT
TGTTGCCGTGTTGTGTGGCAGAAAGAAGATAGCCCCGTAGTAAGTTAATTTTCATTAACCACCACGAGGC
ATCCCTATGTCTAGTCCACATCAGGATAGCCTCTTACCGCGCTTTGCGCAAGGAGAAGAAGGCCATGAAA
CTACCACGAAGTTCCCTTGTCTGGTGTGTGTTGATCGTGTGTCTCACACTGTTGATATTCACTTATCTGA
CACGAAAATCGCTGTGCGAGATTCGTTACAGAGACGGACACAGGGAGGTGGCGGCTTTCATGGCTTACGA
ATCCGGTAAGTAGCAACCTGGAGGCGGGCGCAGGCCCGCCTTTTCAGGACTGATGCTGGTCTGACTACTG
AAGCGCCTTTATAAAGGGGCTGCTGGTTCGCCGGTAGCCCCTTTCTCCTTGCTGATGTTGTGGGAATTCC
TGAATCGCCCCATCATCCAGCCAGAAAGTGAGGGAGCCACGGTTGATGAGAGCTTTGTTGTAGGTGGACC
AGTTGGTGATTTTGAACTTTTGCTTTGCCACGGAACGGTCTGCGTTGTCGGGAAGAT
[106 nt withheld, positions 4700-4805]
G
[125 nt withheld, positions 4807-4931]
AAAGGATCTAGGTGAAGATCCTTTTTGATAATCTCATGACCAAAATCCCTTAACGTGAGTTTTCGTTCCA
CTGAGCGTCAGACCCCGTAGAAAAGATCAAAGGATCTTCTTGAGATCCTTTTTTTCTGCGCGTAATCTGC
TGCTTGCAAACAAAAAAACCACCGCTACCAGCGGTGGTTTGTTTGCCGGATCAAGAGCTACCAACTCTTT
TTCCGAAGGTAACTGGCTTCAGCAGAGCGCAGATACCAAATACTGTCCTTCTAGTGTAGCCGTAGTTAGG
CCACCACTTCAAGAACTCTGTAGCACCGCCTACATACCTCGCTCTGCTAATCCTGTTACCAGTGGCTGCT
GCCAGTGGCGATAAGTCGTGTCTTACCGGGTTGGACTCAAGACGATAGTTACCGGATAAGGCGCAGCGGT
CGGGCTGAACGGGGGGTTCGTGCACACAGCCCAGCTTGGAGCGAACGACCTACACCGAACTGAGATACCT
ACAGCGTGAGCTATGAGAAAGCGCCACGCTTCCCGAAGGGAGAAAGGCGGACAGGTATCCGGTAAGCGGC
AGGGTCGGAACAGGAGAGCGCACGAGGGAGCTTCCAGGGGGAAACGCCTGGTATCTTTATAGTCCTGTCG
GGTTTCGCCACCTCTGACTTGAGCGTCGATTTTTGTGATGCTCGTCAGGGGGGCGGAGCCTATGGAAAAA
CGCCAGCAACGCGGCCTTTTTACGGTTCCTGGCCTTTTGCTGGCCTTTTGCTCACATGTTCTTTCCTGCG
TTATCCCCTGATTCTGTGGATAACCGTATTACCGCCTTTGAGTGAGCTGATACCGCTCGCCGCAGCCGAA
CGACCGAGCGCAGCGAGTCAGTGAGCGAGGAAGCGGAAGAGCGCCTGATGCGGTATTTTCTCCTTACGCA
TCTGTGCGGTATTTCACACCGCATAGGGTCATGGCTGCGCCCCGACACCCGCCAACACCCGCTGACGCGC
CCTGACGGGCTTGTCTGCTCCCGGCATCCGCTTACAGACAAGCTGTGACCGTCTCCGGGAGCTGCATGTG
TCAGAGGTTTTCACCGTCATCACCGAAACGCGCGAGGCAGCTGCGGTAAAGCTCATCAGCGTGGTCGTGC
AGCGATTCACAGATGTCTGCCTGTTCATCCGCGTCCAGCTCGTTGAGTTTCTCCAGAAGCGTTAATGTCT
GGCTTCTGATAAAGCGGGCCATGTTAAGGGCGGTTTTTTCCTGTTTGGTCACTGATGCCTCCGTGTAAGG
GGGATTTCTGTTCATGGGGGTAATGATACCGATGAAACGAGAGAGGATGCTCACGATACGGGTTACTGAT
GATGAACATGCCCGGTTACTGGAACGTTGTGAGGGTAAACAACTGGCGGTATGGATGCGGCGGGACCAGA
GAAAAATCACTCAGGGTCAATGCCAGCGCTTCGTTAATACAGATGTAGGTGTTCCACAGGGTAGCCAGCA
GCATCCTGCGATGCAGATCCGGAACATAATGGTGCAGGGCGCTGACTTCCGCGTTTCCAGACTTTACGAA
ACACGGAAACCGAAGACCATTCATGTTGTTGCTCAGGTCGCAGACGTTTTGCAGCAGCAGTCGCTTCACG
TTCGCTCGCGTATCGGTGATTCATTCTGCTAACCAGTAAGGCAACCCCGCCAGCCTAGCCGGGTCCTCAA
CGACAGGAGCACGATCATGCGCACCCGTGGCCAGGACCCAACGCTGCCCGAAATTCCGACACCATCGAAT
GGTGCAAAACCTTTCGCGGTATGGCATGATAGCGCCCGGAAGAGAGTCAATTCAGGGTGGTGAATGTGAA
ACCAGTAACGTTATACGATGTCGCAGAGTATGCCGGTGTCTCTTATCAGACCGTTTCCCGCGTGGTGAAC
CAGGCCAGCCACGTTTCTGCGAAAACGCGGGAAAAAGTGGAAGCGGCGATGGCGGAGCTGAATTACATTC
CCAACCGCGTGGCACAACAACTGGCGGGCAAACAGTCGTTGCTGATTGGCGTTGCCACCTCCAGTCTGGC
CCTGCACGCGCCGTCGCAAATTGTCGCGGCGATTAAATCTCGCGCCGATCAACTGGGTGCCAGCGTGGTG
GTGTCGATGGTAGAACGAAGCGGCGTCGAAGCCTGTAAAGCGGCGGTGCACAATCTTCTCGCGCAACGCG
TCAGTGGGCTGATCATTAACTATCCGCTGGATGACCAGGATGCCATTGCTGTGGAAGCTGCCTGCACTAA
TGTTCCGGCGTTATTTCTTGATGTCTCTGACCAGACACCCATCAACAGTATTATTTTCTCCCATGAAGAC
GGTACGCGACTGGGCGTGGAGCATCTGGTCGCATTGGGTCACCAGCAAATCGCGCTGTTAGCGGGCCCAT
TAAGTTCTGTCTCGGCGCGTCTGCGTCTGGCTGGCTGGCATAAATATCTCACTCGCAATCAAATTCAGCC
GATAGCGGAACGGGAAGGCGACTGGAGTGCCATGTCCGGTTTTCAACAAACCATGCAAATGCTGAATGAG
GGCATCGTTCCCACTGCGATGCTGGTTGCCAACGATCAGATGGCGCTGGGCGCAATGCGCGCCATTACCG
AGTCCGGGCTGCGCGTTGGTGCGGATATCTCGGTAGTGGGATACGACGATACCGAAGACAGCTCATGTTA
TATCCCGCCGTTAACCACCATCAAACAGGATTTTCGCCTGCTGGGGCAAACCAGCGTGGACCGCTTGCTG
CAACTCTCTCAGGGCCAGGCGGTGAAGGGCAATCAGCTGTTGCCCGTCTCACTGGTGAAAAGAAAAACCA
CCCTGGCGCCCAATACGCAAACCGCCTCTCCCCGCGCGTTGGCCGATTCATTAATGCAGCTGGCACGACA
GGTTTCCCGACTGGAAAGCGGGCAGTGAGCGCAACGCAATTAATGTGAGTTAGCTCACTCATTAGGCACC
CCAGGCTTTACACTTTATGCTTCCGGCTCGTATGTTGTGTGGAATTGTGAGCGGATAACAATTTCACACA
GGAAACAGCTATGAC
Features (pLannotate 1.2.2; 23 found; start..end, strand, type, name):
     36..1211    +  CDS            MBP: maltose binding protein from E. coli; malE; This gene encodes a signal sequence that can direct MBP to the bacterial periplasm.
   1218..2162    +  CDS            ADORA2A (fragment): AA2AR_HUMAN - Also known as ADORA2. Experimental evidence at protein level: Swiss-Prot protein existence level 1. Receptor for adenosine (By similarity). The activity of this receptor is mediated by G proteins which activate adenylyl cyclase (By similarity). From Homo sapiens (Human).
   2172..2201    +  CDS            10xHis: 10xHis affinity tag
   2214..2368    +  CDS            lacZα (fragment): LacZα fragment of β-galactosidase; lacZ fragment
   2461..2576    +  ncRNA          5S rRNA: Accession: RF00001 - 5S ribosomal RNA
   2580..2666    +  terminator     rrnB T1 terminator: Escherichia coli rrnB; transcription terminator T1 from the E. coli rrnB gene
   2758..2785    +  terminator     rrnB T2 terminator: transcription terminator T2 from the E. coli rrnB gene
   2804..2895    +  promoter       AmpR promoter: bla
   2896..3756    +  CDS            AmpR: β-lactamase; bla; confers resistance to ampicillin, carbenicillin, and related antibiotics
   3798..3976    -  rep_origin     M13 ori (fragment) (sequence partly withheld): M13 bacteriophage origin of replication; arrow indicates direction of (+) strand synthesis
   4022..4243    -  CDS            sok: SOK_ECOLX - Protein predicted: Swiss-Prot protein existence level 4. From Escherichia coli.
   4229..4438    +  CDS            flmC: FLMC1_ECOLI - Also known as ORF70 From Escherichia coli (strain K12).
   4572..4670    -  CDS            TRA2_ECOLX (fragment): Protein predicted: Swiss-Prot protein existence level 4. Required for transposition of transposon Tn903. From Escherichia coli.
   4700..4930    -  rep_origin     f1 ori (fragment) (sequence partly withheld): f1 bacteriophage origin of replication; arrow indicates direction of (+) strand synthesis
   5041..5629    +  rep_origin     ori: high-copy-number ColE1/pMB1/pBR322/pUC origin of replication
   5815..5866    -  misc_feature   bom (fragment): basis of mobility region from pBR322
   5982..6173    -  CDS            rop: Rop protein, which maintains plasmids at low copy number; rop
   6190..6570    +  CDS            YPB1_ECOLX: Protein predicted: Swiss-Prot protein existence level 4. From Escherichia coli.
   6669..6746    +  promoter       lacIq promoter: lacI (mutant); In the lacIq allele, a single base change in the promoter boosts expression of the lacI gene about 10-fold.
   6747..7829    +  CDS            lacI: lac repressor; lacI; The lac repressor binds to the lac operator to inhibit transcription in E. coli. This inhibition can be relieved by adding lactose or isopropyl-β-D-thiogalactopyranoside (IPTG).
   7842..7863    +  protein_bind   CAP binding site: CAP binding activates transcription in the presence of cAMP. E. coli catabolite activator protein
   7878..7908    +  promoter       lac promoter: promoter for the E. coli lac operon
   7916..7932    +  protein_bind   lac operator: The lac repressor binds to the lac operator to inhibit transcription in E. coli. This inhibition can be relieved by adding lactose or isopropyl-β-D-thiogalactopyranoside (IPTG). lac repressor encoded by lacI
