[The description below was written by a language model from this plasmid's Addgene catalogue record and pLannotate feature annotations shown in this document.]
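Description:
pRG/III-hs-MBP-A2aTr316-H10 is a roughly 8 kb bacterial expression plasmid built on the pRG-III-hs-MBP backbone for producing the human adenosine A2a receptor (ADORA2A) as a fusion protein in E. coli. It is selected with ampicillin through a β-lactamase gene and replicates from a ColE1/pMB1-type origin. The rop gene is also present, in keeping with the low-copy designation in the record. The annotation also finds fragments of the M13/f1 phage origins, a partial bom site, and hok/sok-type sequences (sok, flmC), which belong to a family of post-segregational killing loci associated with plasmid maintenance. The record does not comment on their role here.

The expression unit is driven by the lac promoter with its CAP binding site and lac operator. The plasmid carries its own lacI gene under the lacIq promoter, so transcription is repressed until it is induced with IPTG or lactose. The open reading frame begins with E. coli maltose-binding protein (malE), whose signal sequence can direct the protein to the periplasm. A fragment of the A2a receptor follows, cloned between BamHI and HindIII. The name suggests truncation at residue 316, and the annotated fragment length fits a C-terminally shortened receptor. A ten-histidine tag for metal-affinity purification closes the fusion. Downstream lie a residual lacZα fragment, a 5S rRNA sequence and the rrnB T1 and T2 terminators. An N-terminal MBP with a signal sequence is a common way to promote membrane insertion of a G protein-coupled receptor in bacteria. The associated publication describes functional expression, purification and characterization of the receptor from E. coli.
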