Addgene plasmid #121683: pRG/III-hs-MBP-A2aTr316-H10
Purpose: Bacterial expression of adenosine A2a receptor fusion protein
Depositing lab: Reinhard Grisshammer & Richard Henderson. Depositing organization: MRC Laboratory of Molecular Biology. Publication: Purification and characterization of the human adenosine A(2a) receptor functionally expressed in Escherichia coli. Weiss HM, Grisshammer R. Eur J Biochem. 2002 Jan;269(1):82-92. 2618 PubMed 11784301.
Backbone
  Vector backbone: pRG-III-hs-MBP
  Backbone size w/o insert (bp): 6991
  Total vector size (bp): 7959
  Vector type: Bacterial Expression
Growth in bacteria
  Bacterial resistance: Ampicillin, 100 μg/mL
  Growth temperature: 37°C
  Growth strain: DH5alpha
  Copy number: Low Copy
Gene/Insert
  Gene/Insert name: adenosine A2a receptor (alt name: A2aR)
  Species: H. sapiens (human)
  Insert size (bp): 1000
  Entrez Gene: ADORA2A (a.k.a. A2aR, ADORA2, RDC8)
  Promoter: lac
  Tag / fusion protein: His10 (C terminal on insert)
  Cloning method: Restriction Enzyme; 5′ cloning site BamHI (not destroyed); 3′ cloning site HindIII (not destroyed)
  Sequencing primers: 5′ MalE2; 3′ M13 forward
Terms and licenses: Academic/Nonprofit Terms; Industry Terms: Not Available to Industry
Depositor comments: Internal plasmid code # 1165
How to cite: pRG/III-hs-MBP-A2aTr316-H10 was a gift from Reinhard Grisshammer & Richard Henderson (Addgene plasmid # 121683 ; http://n2t.net/addgene:121683 ; RRID:Addgene_121683)
